Addgene plasmid #141501: TFORF0060
Purpose: Lentiviral vector for overexpressing the CTBP2 transcription factor ORF with a unique 24-bp barcode. Barcodes facilitate identification of transcription factors in pooled screens.
Depositing lab: Feng Zhang. Depositing organization: Broad Institute. Publication: A transcription factor atlas of directed differentiation. Joung J, Ma S, Tay T, Geiger-Schuller KR, Kirchgatterer PC, Verdine VK, Guo B, Arias-Garcia MA, Allen WE, Singh A, Kuksenko O, Abudayyeh OO, Gootenberg JS, Fu Z, Macrae RK, Buenrostro JD, Regev A, Zhang F. Cell. 2023 Jan 5;186(1):209-229.e26. doi: 10.1016/j.cell.2022.11.026. PubMed 36608654.
Backbone
  Vector backbone: pLX_TRC317
  Backbone manufacturer: Broad Institute Genetic Perturbation Platform
  Backbone size w/o insert (bp): 8264
  Vector type: Mammalian Expression, Lentiviral
  Selectable markers: Puromycin
Growth in bacteria
  Bacterial resistance: Ampicillin, 100 μg/mL
  Growth temperature: 30°C
  Growth strain: NEB Stable
  Copy number: High Copy
Gene/Insert
  Gene/Insert name: CTBP2
  Species: H. sapiens (human)
  Insert size (bp): 1439
  Entrez Gene: CTBP2
  Promoter: EF1a
  Cloning method: Unknown
  Sequencing primers: 5′ GGGTGGAGACTGAAGTTAGGCCAG; 3′ CACATAGCGTAAAAGGAGCAACATAG
Terms and licenses: Academic/Nonprofit Terms; Industry Terms: Not Available to Industry
Depositor comments: NM_001321014,NM_001290215,NM_001321013,NM_001321012,NM_001290214,NM_001329,NM_001083914,XM_017015757,XM_011539355,XM_005269567,XM_005269564,XM_005269571,XM_017015756,XM_011539354,XM_011539351,XM_006717642,XM_011539353,XM_005269561,XM_005269569,XM_005269568,XM_005269572,ENST00000337195,ENST00000531469,ENST00000494626,ENST00000411419 . The transcription factor ORF portion of this plasmid was synthesized by Genewiz. Please test multiple small colonies in case of plasmid recombination. To make this collection available in a timely manner, a portion of this collection was not fully sequenced by Addgene. If an Addgene verified full plasmid sequence is not available, please contact us prior to placing an order to request the full sequence.
How to cite: TFORF0060 was a gift from Feng Zhang (Addgene plasmid # 141501 ; http://n2t.net/addgene:141501 ; RRID:Addgene_141501)
