[The description below was written by a language model from this plasmid's Addgene catalogue record and pLannotate feature annotations shown in this document.]
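Description:
TFORF0060 is a lentiviral mammalian expression plasmid built on the pLX_TRC317 backbone, carrying the human CTBP2 transcription factor open reading frame together with a unique 24-bp barcode. It belongs to a barcoded transcription factor ORF collection in which the barcode allows each factor to be identified in pooled overexpression screens. The plasmid is maintained in E. coli through a high-copy ColE1/pUC-type origin and an ampicillin resistance gene, and the backbone also retains an f1 origin and remnants of a lac/lacZα cloning region flanked by T3 and T7 promoters. The depositor notes that the plasmid can recombine, as is common for LTR-containing vectors, and that the ORF portion was made by gene synthesis.

The transfer cassette has a third-generation layout. An RSV promoter drives a truncated HIV-1 5' LTR, followed by the Ψ packaging signal with a gag fragment and the Rev response element, and the cassette ends in a self-inactivating ΔU3 3' LTR with an SV40 polyadenylation signal beyond it. Within the LTRs, an SV40 early promoter/origin region sits upstream of the puromycin N-acetyltransferase gene, which permits selection of transduced cells. A cPPT/CTS element follows, and then the EF-1α promoter drives constitutive expression of CTBP2. The WPRE downstream of the ORF enhances transcript stability and expression. The annotation does not label the barcode explicitly. A short U6 promoter fragment annotated between the ORF and the WPRE is probably a residual or primer-binding sequence rather than a functional Pol III unit. No epitope tag or fluorescent reporter is annotated. The construct is used to produce lentivirus for stable CTBP2 overexpression, for example in directed differentiation screens.
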