Features (pLannotate 1.2.2; 31 found; start..end, strand, type, name):
      5..231     +  promoter       RSV promoter: Rous sarcoma virus enhancer/promoter
    232..412     +  LTR            5' LTR (truncated): truncated 5' long terminal repeat (LTR) from HIV-1
    459..584     +  misc_feature   HIV-1 Ψ: packaging signal of human immunodeficiency virus type 1
    568..931     +  CDS            HIV-1 gag (fragment): gag protein from human immunodeficiency virus 1; gag
   1077..1310    +  misc_feature   RRE: The Rev response element (RRE) of HIV-1 allows for Rev-dependent mRNA export from the nucleus to the cytoplasm.
   1687..1713    +  CDS            Rev (fragment): human immunodeficiency virus 1 (HIV-1) Rev protein; rev; enhances nuclear export of unspliced and incompletely spliced viral mRNAs
   1720..1743    +  promoter       SV40 promoter (fragment): SV40 early promoter
   1744..1815    +  promoter       SV40 promoter (fragment): SV40 enhancer and early promoter
   1839..1974    +  rep_origin     SV40 ori: SV40 origin of replication
   2020..2616    +  CDS            PuroR (fragment): puromycin N-acetyltransferase; pac from Streptomyces; confers resistance to puromycin
   2665..2782    +  misc_feature   cPPT/CTS: central polypurine tract and central termination sequence of HIV-1
   2847..2913    +  CDS            small t antigen (fragment): SV40 (simian virus 40) small t antigen
   2920..4098    +  promoter       EF-1α promoter: strong constitutive promoter for human elongation factor EF-1α
   4115..5449    +  CDS            CTBP2: CTBP2_HUMAN - Experimental evidence at protein level: Swiss-Prot protein existence level 1. Isoform 2 probably acts as a scaffold for specialized synapses. From Homo sapiens (Human).
   5465..5518    +  promoter       U6 promoter (fragment): RNA polymerase III promoter for human U6 snRNA
   5560..6148    +  misc_feature   WPRE: woodchuck hepatitis virus posttranscriptional regulatory element
   6199..6218    +  misc_feature   cPPT/CTS (fragment): central polypurine tract and central termination sequence of HIV-1
   6220..6453    +  LTR            3' LTR (ΔU3): self-inactivating 3' long terminal repeat (LTR) from HIV-1
   6531..6652    +  polyA_signal   SV40 poly(A) signal: SV40 polyadenylation signal
   6692..6827    +  rep_origin     SV40 ori: SV40 origin of replication
   6848..6866    -  promoter       T7 promoter: promoter for bacteriophage T7 RNA polymerase
   6874..7029    +  CDS            lacZα (fragment): LacZα fragment of β-galactosidase; lacZ fragment
   7034..7462    +  rep_origin     f1 ori (sequence partly withheld): f1 bacteriophage origin of replication; arrow indicates direction of (+) strand synthesis
   7515..7619    +  promoter       AmpR promoter: bla
   7620..8480    +  CDS            AmpR: β-lactamase; bla; confers resistance to ampicillin, carbenicillin, and related antibiotics
   8651..9239    +  rep_origin     ori: high-copy-number ColE1/pMB1/pBR322/pUC origin of replication
   9422..9514    +  CDS            lacI (fragment): lac repressor; lacI; The lac repressor binds to the lac operator to inhibit transcription in E. coli. This inhibition can be relieved by adding lactose or isopropyl-β-D-thiogalactopyranoside (IPTG).
   9527..9548    +  protein_bind   CAP binding site: CAP binding activates transcription in the presence of cAMP. E. coli catabolite activator protein
   9563..9593    +  promoter       lac promoter: promoter for the E. coli lac operon
   9601..9617    +  protein_bind   lac operator: The lac repressor binds to the lac operator to inhibit transcription in E. coli. This inhibition can be relieved by adding lactose or isopropyl-β-D-thiogalactopyranoside (IPTG). lac repressor encoded by lacI
   9662..9680    +  promoter       T3 promoter: promoter for bacteriophage T3 RNA polymerase
>Addgene plasmid #141501 | TFORF0060 | addgene full sequence | sequence record 454896 | Addgene NGS Result
TTAATGTAGTCTTATGCAATACTCTTGTAGTCTTGCAACATGGTAACGATGAGTTAGCAACATGCCTTAC
AAGGAGAGAAAAAGCACCGTGCATGCCGATTGGTGGAAGTAAGGTGGTACGATCGTGCCTTATTAGGAAG
GCAACAGACGGGTCTGACATGGATTGGACGAACCACTGAATTGCCGCATTGCAGAGATATTGTATTTAAG
TGCCTAGCTCGATACATAAACGGGTCTCTCTGGTTAGACCAGATCTGAGCCTGGGAGCTCTCTGGCTAAC
TAGGGAACCCACTGCTTAAGCCTCAATAAAGCTTGCCTTGAGTGCTTCAAGTAGTGTGTGCCCGTCTGTT
GTGTGACTCTGGTAACTAGAGATCCCTCAGACCCTTTTAGTCAGTGTGGAAAATCTCTAGCAGTGGCGCC
CGAACAGGGACTTGAAAGCGAAAGGGAAACCAGAGGAGCTCTCTCGACGCAGGACTCGGCTTGCTGAAGC
GCGCACGGCAAGAGGCGAGGGGCGGCGACTGGTGAGTACGCCAAAAATTTTGACTAGCGGAGGCTAGAAG
GAGAGAGATGGGTGCGAGAGCGTCAGTATTAAGCGGGGGAGAATTAGATCGCGATGGGAAAAAATTCGGT
TAAGGCCAGGGGGAAAGAAAAAATATAAATTAAAACATATAGTATGGGCAAGCAGGGAGCTAGAACGATT
CGCAGTTAATCCTGGCCTGTTAGAAACATCAGAAGGCTGTAGACAAATACTGGGACAGCTACAACCATCC
CTTCAGACAGGATCAGAAGAACTTAGATCATTATATAATACAGTAGCAACCCTCTATTGTGTGCATCAAA
GGATAGAGATAAAAGACACCAAGGAAGCTTTAGACAAGATAGAGGAAGAGCAAAACAAAAGTAAGACCAC
CGCACAGCAAGCGGCCGCTGATCTTCAGACCTGGAGGAGGAGATATGAGGGACAATTGGAGAAGTGAATT
ATATAAATATAAAGTAGTAAAAATTGAACCATTAGGAGTAGCACCCACCAAGGCAAAGAGAAGAGTGGTG
CAGAGAGAAAAAAGAGCAGTGGGAATAGGAGCTTTGTTCCTTGGGTTCTTGGGAGCAGCAGGAAGCACTA
TGGGCGCAGCGTCAATGACGCTGACGGTACAGGCCAGACAATTATTGTCTGGTATAGTGCAGCAGCAGAA
CAATTTGCTGAGGGCTATTGAGGCGCAACAGCATCTGTTGCAACTCACAGTCTGGGGCATCAAGCAGCTC
CAGGCAAGAATCCTGGCTGTGGAAAGATACCTAAAGGATCAACAGCTCCTGGGGATTTGGGGTTGCTCTG
GAAAACTCATTTGCACCACTGCTGTGCCTTGGAATGCTAGTTGGAGTAATAAATCTCTGGAACAGATTTG
GAATCACACGACCTGGATGGAGTGGGACAGAGAAATTAACAATTACACAAGCTTAATACACTCCTTAATT
GAAGAATCGCAAAACCAGCAAGAAAAGAATGAACAAGAATTATTGGAATTAGATAAATGGGCAAGTTTGT
GGAATTGGTTTAACATAACAAATTGGCTGTGGTATATAAAATTATTCATAATGATAGTAGGAGGCTTGGT
AGGTTTAAGAATAGTTTTTGCTGTACTTTCTATAGTGAATAGAGTTAGGCAGGGATATTCACCATTATCG
TTTCAGACCCACCTCCCAACCCCGAGGGGACCCATGCATTGCATCTCAATTAGTCAGCAACCAGGTGTGG
AAAGTCCCCAGGCTCCCCAGCAGGCAGAAGTATGCAAAGCATGCGTCTCAATTAGTCAGCAACCATAGTC
CCGCCCCTAACTCCGCCCATCCCGCCCCTAACTCCGCCCAGTTCCGCCCATTCTCCGCCCCATGGCTGAC
TAATTTTTTTTATTTATGCAGAGGCCGAGGCCGCCTCGGCCTCTGAGCTATTCCAGAAGTAGTGAGGAGG
CTTTTTTGGAGGCCTAGGCTTTTGCAAAAAGCTTTCTAGAGGTACCACCGGAGCTTACCATGACCGAGTA
CAAGCCCACGGTGCGCCTCGCCACCCGCGACGACGTCCCCAGGGCCGTACGCACCCTCGCCGCCGCGTTC
GCCGACTACCCCGCCACGCGCCACACCGTCGATCCGGACCGCCACATCGAGCGGGTCACCGAGCTGCAAG
AACTCTTCCTCACGCGCGTCGGGCTCGACATCGGCAAGGTGTGGGTCGCGGACGACGGCGCCGCCGTGGC
GGTCTGGACCACGCCGGAGAGCGTCGAAGCGGGGGCGGTGTTCGCCGAGATCGGCCCGCGCATGGCCGAG
TTGAGCGGTTCCCGGCTGGCCGCGCAGCAACAGATGGAAGGCCTCCTGGCGCCGCACCGGCCCAAGGAGC
CCGCGTGGTTCCTGGCCACCGTCGGCGTCTCGCCCGACCACCAGGGCAAGGGTCTGGGCAGCGCCGTCGT
GCTCCCCGGAGTGGAGGCGGCCGAGCGCGCCGGGGTGCCCGCCTTCCTGGAGACCTCCGCGCCCCGCAAC
CTCCCCTTCTACGAGCGGCTCGGCTTCACCGTCACCGCCGACGTCGAGGTGCCCGAAGGACCGCGCACCT
GGTGCATGACCCGCAAGCCCGGTGCCAGTTAACGAATTCTAGATCTTGAGACAAATGGCAGTATTCATCC
ACAATTTTAAAAGAAAAGGGGGGATTGGGGGGTACAGTGCAGGGGAAAGAATAGTAGACATAATAGCAAC
AGACATACAAACTAAAGAATTACAAAAACAAATTACAAAAATTCAAAATTTTCGGGTTTATTACAGGGAC
AGCAGAGATCCACTTTGGCGCCGGCTCGAGGCCTGCAGGTGCAAAGATGGATAAAGTTTTAAACAGAGAG
GAATCTTTGCAGCTAATGGACCTTCTAGGTCTTGAAAGGAGTGGGAATTGGCTCCGGTGCCCGTCAGTGG
GCAGAGCGCACATCGCCCACAGTCCCCGAGAAGTTGGGGGGAGGGGTCGGCAATTGAACCGGTGCCTAGA
GAAGGTGGCGCGGGGTAAACTGGGAAAGTGATGTCGTGTACTGGCTCCGCCTTTTTCCCGAGGGTGGGGG
AGAACCGTATATAAGTGCAGTAGTCGCCGTGAACGTTCTTTTTCGCAACGGGTTTGCCGCCAGAACACAG
GTAAGTGCCGTGTGTGGTTCCCGCGGGCCTGGCCTCTTTACGGGTTATGGCCCTTGCGTGCCTTGAATTA
CTTCCACCTGGCTGCAGTACGTGATTCTTGATCCCGAGCTTCGGGTTGGAAGTGGGTGGGAGAGTTCGAG
GCCTTGCGCTTAAGGAGCCCCTTCGCCTCGTGCTTGAGTTGAGGCCTGGCCTGGGCGCTGGGGCCGCCGC
GTGCGAATCTGGTGGCACCTTCGCGCCTGTCTCGCTGCTTTCGATAAGTCTCTAGCCATTTAAAATTTTT
GATGACCTGCTGCGACGCTTTTTTTCTGGCAAGATAGTCTTGTAAATGCGGGCCAAGATCTGCACACTGG
TATTTCGGTTTTTGGGGCCGCGGGCGGCGACGGGGCCCGTGCGTCCCAGCGCACATGTTCGGCGAGGCGG
GGCCTGCGAGCGCGGCCACCGAGAATCGGACGGGGGTAGTCTCAAGCTGGCCGGCCTGCTCTGGTGCCTG
GCCTCGCGCCGCCGTGTATCGCCCCGCCCTGGGCGGCAAGGCTGGCCCGGTCGGCACCAGTTGCGTGAGC
GGAAAGATGGCCGCTTCCCGGCCCTGCTGCAGGGAGCTCAAAATGGAGGACGCGGCGCTCGGGAGAGCGG
GCGGGTGAGTCACCCACACAAAGGAAAAGGGCCTTTCCGTCCTCAGCCGTCGCTTCATGTGACTCCACGG
AGTACCGGGCGCCGTCCAGGCACCTCGATTAGTTCTCGAGCTTTTGGAGTACGTCGTCTTTAGGTTGGGG
GGAGGGGTTTTATGCGATGGAGTTTCCCCACACTGAGTGGGTGGAGACTGAAGTTAGGCCAGCTTGGCAC
TTGATGTAATTCTCCTTGGAATTTGCCCTTTTTGAGTTTGGATCTTGGTTCATTCTCAAGCCTCAGACAG
TGGTTCAAAGTTTTTTTCTTCCATTTCAGGTGTCGTGAGGCTAGCACCGCCACCATGGCCCTTGTGGATA
AGCACAAAGTCAAGAGACAGCGATTGGACAGAATTTGTGAAGGTATCCGCCCCCAGATCATGAACGGCCC
CCTGCACCCCCGCCCCCTGGTGGCGCTGCTGGACGGCCGCGACTGCACTGTGGAGATGCCCATCCTGAAG
GACCTGGCCACTGTGGCCTTCTGTGACGCGCAGTCGACGCAGGAAATCCACGAGAAGGTTCTAAACGAAG
CCGTGGGCGCCATGATGTACCACACCATCACCCTCACCAGGGAGGACCTGGAGAAGTTCAAGGCCCTGAG
AGTGATCGTGCGGATAGGCAGTGGCTATGACAACGTGGACATCAAGGCTGCCGGCGAGCTCGGAATTGCC
GTGTGCAACATCCCGTCTGCAGCCGTGGAAGAGACAGCGGACTCTACCATCTGCCACATCCTCAACCTGT
ACCGGAGGAACACGTGGCTGTACCAGGCACTGCGGGAAGGCACGCGGGTTCAGAGCGTGGAGCAGATCCG
CGAGGTGGCCTCGGGAGCGGCCCGCATCCGTGGGGAGACGCTGGGCCTCATTGGCTTTGGTCGCACGGGG
CAGGCGGTTGCAGTTCGAGCCAAGGCCTTTGGATTCAGCGTCATATTTTATGACCCCTACTTGCAGGATG
GGATCGAGCGGTCCCTGGGCGTGCAGAGGGTCTACACCCTGCAGGATTTGCTGTATCAGAGCGACTGCGT
CTCCTTGCACTGCAATCTCAACGAACATAACCACCACCTCATCAATGACTTTACCATAAAGCAGATGAGG
CAGGGAGCATTCCTTGTGAACGCAGCCCGTGGCGGCCTGGTGGACGAGAAAGCCTTAGCACAAGCCCTCA
AGGAGGGCAGGATACGAGGGGCAGCCCTCGACGTGCATGAGTCAGAGCCCTTCAGCTTTGCTCAGGGTCC
GTTGAAAGATGCCCCGAATCTCATCTGCACTCCTCACACTGCCTGGTACAGTGAGCAGGCGTCACTGGAG
ATGAGGGAGGCAGCTGCCACCGAGATCCGCCGAGCCATCACAGGTCGCATCCCAGAAAGCTTAAGAAATT
GTGTGAACAAGGAATTCTTTGTCACATCAGCGCCTTGGTCAGTAATAGACCAGCAAGCAATTCATCCTGA
GCTCAATGGTGCCACATACAGATATCCGCCAGGCATCGTGGGTGTGGCTCCAGGAGGACTTCCTGCAGCC
ATGGAAGGGATCATCCCTGGAGGCATCCCAGTGACTCACAACCTCCCGACAGTGGCACATCCTTCCCAAG
CGCCCTCTCCCAACCAGCCCACAAAACACGGGGACAATCGAGAGCACCCCAACGAGCAATAGTAATGAAC
TAGTCCGTAACTTGAAAGTATTTCGATTTCTTGGCTTTATATATCTTGTGGAAAGGACGACGACGAAATT
CGGACACGCCTTGTACGCGTTAAGTCGACAATCAACCTCTGGATTACAAAATTTGTGAAAGATTGACTGG
TATTCTTAACTATGTTGCTCCTTTTACGCTATGTGGATACGCTGCTTTAATGCCTTTGTATCATGCTATT
GCTTCCCGTATGGCTTTCATTTTCTCCTCCTTGTATAAATCCTGGTTGCTGTCTCTTTATGAGGAGTTGT
GGCCCGTTGTCAGGCAACGTGGCGTGGTGTGCACTGTGTTTGCTGACGCAACCCCCACTGGTTGGGGCAT
TGCCACCACCTGTCAGCTCCTTTCCGGGACTTTCGCTTTCCCCCTCCCTATTGCCACGGCGGAACTCATC
GCCGCCTGCCTTGCCCGCTGCTGGACAGGGGCTCGGCTGTTGGGCACTGACAATTCCGTGGTGTTGTCGG
GGAAATCATCGTCCTTTCCTTGGCTGCTCGCCTGTGTTGCCACCTGGATTCTGCGCGGGACGTCCTTCTG
CTACGTCCCTTCGGCCCTCAATCCAGCGGACCTTCCTTCCCGCGGCCTGCTGCCGGCTCTGCGGCCTCTT
CCGCGTCTTCGCCTTCGCCCTCAGACGAGTCGGATCTCCCTTTGGGCCGCCTCCCCGCGTCGACTTTAAG
ACCAATGACTTACAAGGCAGCTGTAGATCTTAGCCACTTTTTAAAAGAAAAGGGGGGACTGGAAGGGCTA
ATTCACTCCCAACGAAGACAAGATCTGCTTTTTGCTTGTACTGGGTCTCTCTGGTTAGACCAGATCTGAG
CCTGGGAGCTCTCTGGCTAACTAGGGAACCCACTGCTTAAGCCTCAATAAAGCTTGCCTTGAGTGCTTCA
AGTAGTGTGTGCCCGTCTGTTGTGTGACTCTGGTAACTAGAGATCCCTCAGACCCTTTTAGTCAGTGTGG
AAAATCTCTAGCAGTACGTATAGTAGTTCATGTCATCTTATTATTCAGTATTTATAACTTGCAAAGAAAT
GAATATCAGAGAGTGAGAGGAACTTGTTTATTGCAGCTTATAATGGTTACAAATAAAGCAATAGCATCAC
AAATTTCACAAATAAAGCATTTTTTTCACTGCATTCTAGTTGTGGTTTGTCCAAACTCATCAATGTATCT
TATCATGTCTGGCTCTAGCTATCCCGCCCCTAACTCCGCCCATCCCGCCCCTAACTCCGCCCAGTTCCGC
CCATTCTCCGCCCCATGGCTGACTAATTTTTTTTATTTATGCAGAGGCCGAGGCCGCCTCGGCCTCTGAG
CTATTCCAGAAGTAGTGAGGAGGCTTTTTTGGAGGCCTAGGGACGTACCCAATTCGCCCTATAGTGAGTC
GTATTACGCGCGCTCACTGGCCGTCGTTTTACAACGTCGTGACTGGGAAAACCCTGGCGTTACCCAACTT
AATCGCCTTGCAGCACATCCCCCTTTCGCCAGCTGGCGTAATAGCGAAGAGGCCCGCACCGATCGCCCTT
CCCAACAGTTGCGCAGCCTGAATGGCGAATGGG
[124 nt withheld, positions 7034-7157]
C
[91 nt withheld, positions 7159-7249]
A
[49 nt withheld, positions 7251-7299]
CCTTTGACGTTGGAGTCCACGTTCTTT
[37 nt withheld, positions 7327-7363]
ACCCTATCTCGGTCTATTCTTTTGATTTATAAGGGATTTTGCCGATTTCGGCCTATTGGTTAAAAAATGA
GCTGATTTAACAAAAATTTAACGCGAATTTTAACAAAATATTAACGCTTACAATTTAGGTGGCACTTTTC
GGGGAAATGTGCGCGGAACCCCTATTTGTTTATTTTTCTAAATACATTCAAATATGTATCCGCTCATGAG
ACAATAACCCTGATAAATGCTTCAATAATATTGAAAAAGGAAGAGTATGAGTATTCAACATTTCCGTGTC
GCCCTTATTCCCTTTTTTGCGGCATTTTGCCTTCCTGTTTTTGCTCACCCAGAAACGCTGGTGAAAGTAA
AAGATGCTGAAGATCAGTTGGGTGCACGAGTGGGTTACATCGAACTGGATCTCAACAGCGGTAAGATCCT
TGAGAGTTTTCGCCCCGAAGAACGTTTTCCAATGATGAGCACTTTTAAAGTTCTGCTATGTGGCGCGGTA
TTATCCCGTATTGACGCCGGGCAAGAGCAACTCGGTCGCCGCATACACTATTCTCAGAATGACTTGGTTG
AGTACTCACCAGTCACAGAAAAGCATCTTACGGATGGCATGACAGTAAGAGAATTATGCAGTGCTGCCAT
AACCATGAGTGATAACACTGCGGCCAACTTACTTCTGACAACGATCGGAGGACCGAAGGAGCTAACCGCT
TTTTTGCACAACATGGGGGATCATGTAACTCGCCTTGATCGTTGGGAACCGGAGCTGAATGAAGCCATAC
CAAACGACGAGCGTGACACCACGATGCCTGTAGCAATGGCAACAACGTTGCGCAAACTATTAACTGGCGA
ACTACTTACTCTAGCTTCCCGGCAACAATTAATAGACTGGATGGAGGCGGATAAAGTTGCAGGACCACTT
CTGCGCTCGGCCCTTCCGGCTGGCTGGTTTATTGCTGATAAATCTGGAGCCGGTGAGCGTGGGTCTCGCG
GTATCATTGCAGCACTGGGGCCAGATGGTAAGCCCTCCCGTATCGTAGTTATCTACACGACGGGGAGTCA
GGCAACTATGGATGAACGAAATAGACAGATCGCTGAGATAGGTGCCTCACTGATTAAGCATTGGTAACTG
TCAGACCAAGTTTACTCATATATACTTTAGATTGATTTAAAACTTCATTTTTAATTTAAAAGGATCTAGG
TGAAGATCCTTTTTGATAATCTCATGACCAAAATCCCTTAACGTGAGTTTTCGTTCCACTGAGCGTCAGA
CCCCGTAGAAAAGATCAAAGGATCTTCTTGAGATCCTTTTTTTCTGCGCGTAATCTGCTGCTTGCAAACA
AAAAAACCACCGCTACCAGCGGTGGTTTGTTTGCCGGATCAAGAGCTACCAACTCTTTTTCCGAAGGTAA
CTGGCTTCAGCAGAGCGCAGATACCAAATACTGTTCTTCTAGTGTAGCCGTAGTTAGGCCACCACTTCAA
GAACTCTGTAGCACCGCCTACATACCTCGCTCTGCTAATCCTGTTACCAGTGGCTGCTGCCAGTGGCGAT
AAGTCGTGTCTTACCGGGTTGGACTCAAGACGATAGTTACCGGATAAGGCGCAGCGGTCGGGCTGAACGG
GGGGTTCGTGCACACAGCCCAGCTTGGAGCGAACGACCTACACCGAACTGAGATACCTACAGCGTGAGCT
ATGAGAAAGCGCCACGCTTCCCGAAGGGAGAAAGGCGGACAGGTATCCGGTAAGCGGCAGGGTCGGAACA
GGAGAGCGCACGAGGGAGCTTCCAGGGGGAAACGCCTGGTATCTTTATAGTCCTGTCGGGTTTCGCCACC
TCTGACTTGAGCGTCGATTTTTGTGATGCTCGTCAGGGGGGCGGAGCCTATGGAAAAACGCCAGCAACGC
GGCCTTTTTACGGTTCCTGGCCTTTTGCTGGCCTTTTGCTCACATGTTCTTTCCTGCGTTATCCCCTGAT
TCTGTGGATAACCGTATTACCGCCTTTGAGTGAGCTGATACCGCTCGCCGCAGCCGAACGACCGAGCGCA
GCGAGTCAGTGAGCGAGGAAGCGGAAGAGCGCCCAATACGCAAACCGCCTCTCCCCGCGCGTTGGCCGAT
TCATTAATGCAGCTGGCACGACAGGTTTCCCGACTGGAAAGCGGGCAGTGAGCGCAACGCAATTAATGTG
AGTTAGCTCACTCATTAGGCACCCCAGGCTTTACACTTTATGCTTCCGGCTCGTATGTTGTGTGGAATTG
TGAGCGGATAACAATTTCACACAGGAAACAGCTATGACCATGATTACGCCAAGCGCGCAATTAACCCTCA
CTAAAGGGAACAAAAGCTGGAGCTGCAAGC
