>Addgene plasmid #141501 | TFORF0060 | depositor partial sequence | sequence record 276640 | Insert
ACCGCCACCATGGCCCTTGTGGATAAGCACAAAGTCAAGAGACAGCGATTGGACAGAATTTGTGAAGGTA
TCCGCCCCCAGATCATGAACGGCCCCCTGCACCCCCGCCCCCTGGTGGCGCTGCTGGACGGCCGCGACTG
CACTGTGGAGATGCCCATCCTGAAGGACCTGGCCACTGTGGCCTTCTGTGACGCGCAGTCGACGCAGGAA
ATCCACGAGAAGGTTCTAAACGAAGCCGTGGGCGCCATGATGTACCACACCATCACCCTCACCAGGGAGG
ACCTGGAGAAGTTCAAGGCCCTGAGAGTGATCGTGCGGATAGGCAGTGGCTATGACAACGTGGACATCAA
GGCTGCCGGCGAGCTCGGAATTGCCGTGTGCAACATCCCGTCTGCAGCCGTGGAAGAGACAGCGGACTCT
ACCATCTGCCACATCCTCAACCTGTACCGGAGGAACACGTGGCTGTACCAGGCACTGCGGGAAGGCACGC
GGGTTCAGAGCGTGGAGCAGATCCGCGAGGTGGCCTCGGGAGCGGCCCGCATCCGTGGGGAGACGCTGGG
CCTCATTGGCTTTGGTCGCACGGGGCAGGCGGTTGCAGTTCGAGCCAAGGCCTTTGGATTCAGCGTCATA
TTTTATGACCCCTACTTGCAGGATGGGATCGAGCGGTCCCTGGGCGTGCAGAGGGTCTACACCCTGCAGG
ATTTGCTGTATCAGAGCGACTGCGTCTCCTTGCACTGCAATCTCAACGAACATAACCACCACCTCATCAA
TGACTTTACCATAAAGCAGATGAGGCAGGGAGCATTCCTTGTGAACGCAGCCCGTGGCGGCCTGGTGGAC
GAGAAAGCCTTAGCACAAGCCCTCAAGGAGGGCAGGATACGAGGGGCAGCCCTCGACGTGCATGAGTCAG
AGCCCTTCAGCTTTGCTCAGGGTCCGTTGAAAGATGCCCCGAATCTCATCTGCACTCCTCACACTGCCTG
GTACAGTGAGCAGGCGTCACTGGAGATGAGGGAGGCAGCTGCCACCGAGATCCGCCGAGCCATCACAGGT
CGCATCCCAGAAAGCTTAAGAAATTGTGTGAACAAGGAATTCTTTGTCACATCAGCGCCTTGGTCAGTAA
TAGACCAGCAAGCAATTCATCCTGAGCTCAATGGTGCCACATACAGATATCCGCCAGGCATCGTGGGTGT
GGCTCCAGGAGGACTTCCTGCAGCCATGGAAGGGATCATCCCTGGAGGCATCCCAGTGACTCACAACCTC
CCGACAGTGGCACATCCTTCCCAAGCGCCCTCTCCCAACCAGCCCACAAAACACGGGGACAATCGAGAGC
ACCCCAACGAGCAATAGTAATGAACTAGTCCGTAACTTGAAAGTATTTCGATTTCTTGGCTTTATATATC
TTGTGGAAAGGACGACGACGAAATTCGGACACGCCTTGT
