>Addgene plasmid #141501 | TFORF0060 | depositor partial sequence | sequence record 276641 | Barcode
CGACGAAATTCGGACACGCCTTGT
